>Addgene plasmid #236419 | pcDNA3.1 2xFLAG-2xSTREP-Emsy (mouse) | addgene full sequence | sequence record 473626 | Addgene NGS Result
CGTAAATACTCCACCCATTGACGTCAATGGAAAGTCCCTATTGGCGTTACTATGGGAACATACGTCATTA
TTGACGTCAATGGGCGGGGGTCGTTGGGCGGTCAGCCAGGCGGGCCATTTACCGTAAGTTATGTAACGCG
GAACTCCATATATGGGCTATGAACTAATGACCCCGTAATTGATTACTATTAATAACTAGTCAATAATCAA
TGTCAACGCGTATATCTGGCCCGTACATCGCGAAGCAGCGCAAAACGCCTAACCCTAAGCAGATTCTTCA
TGCAATTGTCGGTCAAGCCTTGCCTTGTTGTAGCTTAAATTTTGCTCGCGCACTACTCAGCGACCTCCAA
CACACAAGCAGGGAGCAGATACTGGCTTAACTATGCGGCATCAGAGCAGATTGTACTGAGAGTGCACCAT
AGGGGATCGGGAGATCTCCCGATCCGTCGACGTCAGGTGGCACTTTTCGGGGAAATGTGCGCGGAACCCC
TATTTGTTTATTTTTCTAAATACATTCAAATATGTATCCGCTCATGAGACAATAACCCTGATAAATGCTT
CAATAATATTGAAAAAGGAAGAGTATGAGTATTCAACATTTCCGTGTCGCCCTTATTCCCTTTTTTGCGG
CATTTTGCCTTCCTGTTTTTGCTCACCCAGAAACGCTGGTGAAAGTAAAAGATGCTGAAGATCAGTTGGG
TGCACGAGTGGGTTACATCGAACTGGATCTCAACAGCGGTAAGATCCTTGAGAGTTTTCGCCCCGAAGAA
CGTTTTCCAATGATGAGCACTTTTAAAGTTCTGCTATGTGGCGCGGTATTATCCCGTATTGACGCCGGGC
AAGAGCAACTCGGTCGCCGCATACACTATTCTCAGAATGACTTGGTTGAGTACTCACCAGTCACAGAAAA
GCATCTTACGGATGGCATGACAGTAAGAGAATTATGCAGTGCTGCCATAACCATGAGTGATAACACTGCG
GCCAACTTACTTCTGACAACGATCGGAGGACCGAAGGAGCTAACCGCTTTTTTGCACAACATGGGGGATC
ATGTAACTCGCCTTGATCGTTGGGAACCGGAGCTGAATGAAGCCATACCAAACGACGAGCGTGACACCAC
GATGCCTGTAGCAATGGCAACAACGTTGCGCAAACTATTAACTGGCGAACTACTTACTCTAGCTTCCCGG
CAACAATTAATAGACTGGATGGAGGCGGATAAAGTTGCAGGACCACTTCTGCGCTCGGCCCTTCCGGCTG
GCTGGTTTATTGCTGATAAATCTGGAGCCGGTGAGCGTGGGTCTCGCGGTATCATTGCAGCACTGGGGCC
AGATGGTAAGCCCTCCCGTATCGTAGTTATCTACACGACGGGGAGTCAGGCAACTATGGATGAACGAAAT
AGACAGATCGCTGAGATAGGTGCCTCACTGATTAAGCATTGGTAACTGTCAGACCAAGTTTACTCATATA
TACTTTAGATTGATTTAAAACTTCATTTTTAATTTAAAAGGATCTAGGTGAAGATCCTTTTTGATAATCT
CATGACCAAAATCCCTTAACGTGAGTTTTCGTTCCACTGAGCGTCAGACCCCGTAGAAAAGATCAAAGGA
TCTTCTTGAGATCCTTTTTTTCTGCGCGTAATCTGCTGCTTGCAAACAAAAAAACCACCGCTACCAGCGG
TGGTTTGTTTGCCGGATCAAGAGCTACCAACTCTTTTTCCGAAGGTAACTGGCTTCAGCAGAGCGCAGAT
ACCAAATACTGTTCTTCTAGTGTAGCCGTAGTTAGGCCACCACTTCAAGAACTCTGTAGCACCGCCTACA
TACCTCGCTCTGCTAATCCTGTTACCAGTGGCTGCTGCCAGTGGCGATAAGTCGTGTCTTACCGGGTTGG
ACTCAAGACGATAGTTACCGGATAAGGCGCAGCGGTCGGGCTGAACGGGGGGTTCGTGCACACAGCCCAG
CTTGGAGCGAACGACCTACACCGAACTGAGATACCTACAGCGTGAGCTATGAGAAAGCGCCACGCTTCCC
GAAGGGAGAAAGGCGGACAGGTATCCGGTAAGCGGCAGGGTCGGAACAGGAGAGCGCACGAGGGAGCTTC
CAGGGGGAAACGCCTGGTATCTTTATAGTCCTGTCGGGTTTCGCCACCTCTGACTTGAGCGTCGATTTTT
GTGATGCTCGTCAGGGGGGCGGAGCCTATGGAAAAACGCCAGCAACGCGGCCTTTTTACGGTTCCTGGCC
TTTTGCTGGCCTTTTGCTCACATGTTCTTTCCTGCGTTATCCCCTGATTCTGTGGATAACCGTATTACCG
CCTTTGAGTGAGCTGATACCGCTCGCCGCAGCCGAACGACCGAGCGCAGCGAGTCAGTGAGCGAGGAAGC
GGAAGAGCGCCCAATACGCAAACCGCCTCTCCCCGCGCGTTGGCCGATTCATTAATGCAGCTGGCACGAC
AGGTTTCCCGACTGGAAAGCGGGCAGTGAGCGCAACGCAATTAATGTGAGTTAGCTCACTCATTAGGCAC
CCCAGGCTTTACACTTTATGCTTCCGGCTCGTATGTTGTGTGGAATTGTGAGCGGATAACAATTTCACAC
AGGAAACAGCTATGACCATGATTACGCCAAGCTCTAGCTAGAGGTCGACGGTATACAGACATGATAAGAT
ACATTGATGAGTTTGGACAAACCACAACTAGAATGCAGTGAAAAAAATGCTTTATTTGTGAAATTTGTGA
TGCTATTGCTTTATTTGTAACCATTATAAGCTGCAATAAACAAGTTGGGGTGGGCGAAGAACTCCAGCAT
GAGATCCCCGCGCTGGAGGATCATCCAGCCGGCGTCCCGGAAAACGATTCCGAAGCCCAACCTTTCATAG
AAGGCGGCGGTGGAATCGAAATCTCGTGATGGCAGGTTGGGCGTCGCTTGGTCGGTCATTTCGAACCCCA
GAGTCCCGCTCAGAAGAACTCGTCAAGAAGGCGATAGAAGGCGATGCGCTGCGAATCGGGAGCGGCGATA
CCGTAAAGCACGAGGAAGCGGTCAGCCCATTCGCCGCCAAGCTCTTCAGCAATATCACGGGTAGCCAACG
CTATGTCCTGATAGCGGTCCGCCACACCCAGCCGGCCACAGTCGATGAATCCAGAAAAGCGGCCATTTTC
CACCATGATATTCGGCAAGCAGGCATCGCCATGGGTCACGACGAGATCCTCGCCGTCGGGCATGCGCGCC
TTGAGCCTGGCGAACAGTTCGGCTGGCGCGAGCCCCTGATGCTCTTCGTCCAGATCATCCTGATCGACAA
GACCGGCTTCCATCCGAGTACGTGCTCGCTCGATGCGATGTTTCGCTTGGTGGTCGAATGGGCAGGTAGC
CGGATCAAGCGTATGCAGCCGCCGCATTGCATCAGCCATGATGGATACTTTCTCGGCAGGAGCAAGGTGA
GATGACAGGAGATCCTGCCCCGGCACTTCGCCCAATAGCAGCCAGTCCCTTCCCGCTTCAGTGACAACGT
CGAGCACAGCTGCGCAAGGAACGCCCGTCGTGGCCAGCCACGATAGCCGCGCTGCCTCGTCCTGCAGTTC
ATTCAGGGCACCGGACAGGTCGGTCTTGACAAAAAGAACCGGGCGCCCCTGCGCTGACAGCCGGAACACG
GCGGCATCAGAGCAGCCGATTGTCTGTTGTGCCCAGTCATAGCCGAATAGCCTCTCCACCCAAGCGGCCG
GAGAACCTGCGTGCAATCCATCTTGTTCAATCATGCGAAACGATCCTCATCCTGTCTCTTGATCAGATCC
GAAAATGGATATACAAGCTCCCGGGAGCTTTTTGCAAAAGCCTAGGCCTCCAAAAAAGCCTCCTCACTAC
TTCTGGAATAGCTCAGAGGCAGAGGCGGCCTCGGCCTCTGCATAAATAAAAAAAATTAGTCAGCCATGGG
GCGGAGAATGGGCGGAACTGGGCGGAGTTAGGGGCGGGATGGGCGGAGTTAGGGGCGGGACTATGGTTGC
TGACTAATTGAGATGCATGCTTTGCATACTTCTGCCTGCTGGGGAGCCTGGGGACTTTCCACACCTGGTT
GCTGACTAATTGAGATGCATGCTTTGCATACTTCTGCCTGCTGGGGAGCCTGGGGACTTTCCACACCCTA
ACTGACACACATTCCACAGAATTAATTCGCGTTAAATTTTTGTTAAATCAGCTCATTTTTTAACCAATAG
GCCGAAATCGGCAAAATCCCTTATAAATCAAAAGAATAGACCGAGATAGGGT
[37 nt withheld, positions 4253-4289]
AAAGAACGTGGACTCCAACGTCAAAGG
[49 nt withheld, positions 4317-4365]
T
[91 nt withheld, positions 4367-4457]
G
[124 nt withheld, positions 4459-4582]
GGGGATACCCCCTAGAGCCCCAGCTGGTTCTTTCCGCCTCAGAAGCCATAGAGCCCACCGCATCCCCAGC
ATGCCTGCTATTGTCTTCCCAATCCTCCCCCTTGCTGTCCTGCCCCACCCCACCCCCCAGAATAGAATGA
CACCTACTCAGACAATGCGATGCAATTTCCTCATTTTATTAGGAAAGGACAGTGGGAGTGGCACCTTCCA
GGGTCAAGGAAGGCACGGGGGAGGGGCAAACAACAGATGGCTGGCAACTAGAAGGCACAGTCGAGGCTGA
TCAGCGGGTTTAAACGGGCCCTCTAGACTCGAGCTAGGACCGTTCTACAGCGCTCTGAGAGGGGCTGGGC
TCAGTCCCGTCCTCCGTGCTGCTGTCTATGTCCTGCTCCATGGCTGTCTCGTCGTCATCTAGCTGCTGAC
TGGTGAAGTTGTTCAACTCTAGAAGCCCACTGGGCTCCACCACCACATTGGAGCTGGAGTGACAAGGAAT
AGCATACTGGGGAATGGCCTGGATGATAATTTCTGTTGGGCTCTCTTCAGCTTTCTTTTGGCCTACATTC
TGAATACGCATGAACTGGCCTGTCGTAGGCACTCCTGCTGCTTCGATTTTTCTGGTCGTTAGGGGAGGGC
CAACAGCAGATGGACTTGAACAGGACTCTCTACATTTCGTCATCCCTGCCACCACCACATGGGTGGAGGG
TAGAGCTCCTGCCTCACCAGTGAGCACATTGGTGGCTAGAGCCTTCTTTGGGGGATCCACTACCATATGT
TCTACATTTGTATCAATCTGAGCTTCCATCAAAGACATTTGCAAAATGTCTGACACTGCTGTCTTCTCAG
AGGCCTGAATGGGAGATATGCTTGTAACTGGTGATGTCAGCTTAGGAACAGAACTGCCACCAGTTATCTT
TGTAACTGTGGGAGGCTGGCGCCCCTCAAATGTTATCTTTGTAACAGAGGATCCTTGAGTTATAATTGGC
TGCTCCACCTGGCTTGCAGGCTGTTTCTCTGAAGAGGGGAGTGCCATCTGGCTCTGAGGAGTTTGGGGTT
GCACGTAGATTTTTGGTTGGTTCGGAGCTTGCTGCAGTTTAGGAAGCTGCTGTGTGGTTTTCACGGCAAG
CACCTGTACTACAGTTTGCGGGGGCTGTGCCATTAAGGTAGGAAGCTGCCTGTCTTTGGCCACCACAGTA
TGCTGTGTGTGCTGTGCATCTGGCTTGGGCTGTGCTTGTTCCTGCTGGAGAGGATTCAGTTTCTGATGCC
TGATAGAGAGCTGGGGCATCTGTGTGAGTTTGTGCTGGAGTTGGTCTGCCTGCAGGTGGATGGTCTGCTT
CTGTTTGGTCTGGAAGCACTGCAGAGTTTTCACTTGCAGCTGAGTCTGTTCCAGCTGGGGCTGGCTAAGT
TTCTGCTGTTTGGTTGACTGCGATTGTGTCAGGGCAGAGCGGTAAAACAGACCTGTCTGAGGATCCAATG
TGTCCATCTCTTCAACCTCACCCTCCTCAGTTCCAAGTTCCTCACTGTGTTTCGTAAAAGCGGTGTGACT
GCTTAATGCCTGCTGCATGATGTGGGTGATTGCTCCAGGGGAAGACGCTGGGATGGACTTTACTACCACC
GAAGTCTGCGTCGCAGTCTGTGACTGAGCCACATGTTGAAGCAGGGTCCGCTGGGGCTGGGAAGGCTGTT
GGGGCTGGGAGCGATGGCTGACCGTGGTGATGTATTCAGCAACTAGTTCTGACTCTACCACAGCAATGGA
TGGACTCTCAGGAGAATGTCTCTTTTCCTGGGTCATCTGAATAGGTACTGCCATTTGACTCAAGTCAATA
GTGGGTTGTCTTGGTTTAGATTCCAATTTTTCCTTTACTGTTGTCTGTTGGAGTTCTAACAGAGCTTTGA
TTGTTGAAGTGGCTGATTGTGATTCACTGGATACATCCTGATATATTATGGTGGGGCTAGTCTCCATTGC
AATCTCATGTTCTGACCAATCCTGACGCCGGGAAGCAATTACATGAACTACAGGCTGGGAATCTTGAGAA
CTCTGGGAGGACTCTGTGGAAGAAGAACTACTGTCTGTGTAACCCTGTGGCTCCTCTTTTCCTTCCTGAG
CAGATGAATTACTGGCATCTGCTACCCTGGATGCTTGCTGTAATGTTTCTGTTACCAGCTGCCTTGTTTG
TTCACTGACAACTGTAGCTTGAAATGTCACTGGTTTGGGTTTAATTAGAACCTGTGTTTTCCCTTGTTGT
CCATACACAATTTTTGTTGGAATGATTTTAGCTGCTGGCTGTACTGCGGAACCTATTCCTTTGGGCTGTG
TTACAATCATTTTGGTGATGGGTCTTGTAGCAGTAATTATAGCTGGCTTGGCTCCAGCTGGCACTGTCTG
AAGAGTCTTTTCTCCTCCAGCATTTAGCAAGGTTGTGACAACGTTTTTGCCAGGGAGGCCTTGAATGGTC
GTTCCTTTTCCTGTAGTCTTTTGTACAACAATCACATTGGGCTTGGAAGTCATTGGGATTGTAGTGATTT
TGGTAGTCGTTCCAGAAACAATATTACTGCTAATTATCTTGCCTCCCAAGGTAGCTAATGATTTGGGTAC
TACAGTGATGATGCTGCCACTGGTAGTTTTCACATAGGTTGCAGCTCCAGGGGTTGTAGCCACACGACCT
AAGGATGGGCTCACTGTTGGCCGGGTATAGGTTGCCTGAGTACCGGTAGGAGTGGTTACCAGTTTAGTTG
TCATAATTGCACCATTACTGCTAACCACCATAATTGGGGAATTGCTACTGGTGGGTAGAGTTGCAGTCAC
TGGTTTGGGTAAGATTTTACTTGGTTGAACCTGCTGTGTGATGATTTTAACACCTGACTCCTGTTTGATC
TGGATGGTAGGTTTGATACCAGGCGGCAATGCTGACTGCTGAGGCTGCTGCTGCTGAGACACTGAAGAAG
GCTGGGCCACTGGCTGCTGTGTCTGTTGTTGTACTTGCTGTAACTGCTGCTTAGGAGACTGCTGATGCTG
TTTAGGAAACTGTGCAAGAATCTGGGTAGGGCCACTCACTAAGCTTTTGGGGGAAGGAAGTCTTGTCGAT
GCCACTTTGATTGCTGATGTGGATACACCTTGTGCTACTGTTGACATGACCACGGACGGTGTGGAAGATA
CCACCGTTGTTACTGCAACTGTACTAGAAATAGGTGATGACGTAGAACTGCTGTTGCCATTGCTGCTACT
GGTGACCAGAGAGGCCTGGGACGCAGTTATAACAACAGGTGGCTTCTGAGTCGTGGAGGCAATGACTGAT
GTTGGTACAAGCTTAGTGACTGCTGCATAGTTATGAGATTTGGAGAGAATGTTGGGCACAAAGGTTGAAC
TTGGTGATGTGGTCACTATAATAACCTTCTGTGTTGTTGTGTTTGTTGTCTGTGTTGATGGTTTGGTAAA
CGTTATTTTCACAGGTGACATATGGGGTGGTAAGGAGTTGGCAATGCTCTGCATAATGTTGCTCATCTTG
GGACTTCCACTCACAGGCACAGTGATCGTCTTTGAGACCGGAACAACAGCCTTTGGAACTTCCTTGAGGA
CAACAGGGGAGGAGCTAGAGGAGTTTGTTCGCCTGCGTTTTCTGGGTTTTTCATCTTCATCTGAGCAGCT
AACGCCGTCTTTGCTTGCTGTCTCTGCAGGCACAGGAAGGGACGCATTGTGCTGGACAGCTGCATTGGCC
ACAGCATTCGCTGTTACAGTGAAGGCAGTCTGGGGAACCAGCCTGGGCATCAGAGGTACCAATCTACGTC
CTTCGATGGACCACTCTGAAGAACTATTAGGTCCAGACATACTGTAACTTGGTCTTTCACCCAAATATAA
GGATAAATTCATTTTATGTGCAATTGTTGTTAACCGTTCATCGTTTACTGCTCTCCGAACTTCAGCACGG
TGGCGCTCTGTTGAGATGCTAAGGACTTTTGAGAGCTCTCCAAGAAGATCTTTCTTTTCCTTGGTGAGGT
CCCCTTGTGCCCGAAGTGCACTGATAACTCCAGCATATGCCTCCAGTTCCAATTTTCGAAGAATCCGTTT
GCATTCATCCCTGCTGAGATCCAAAAGGGTTGGCCACACAACAGGGAATTCCACCACACTGGATCCAGCT
CCTTTCTCGAACTGCGGGTGGCTCCAGCTTCCTCCTCCGCTGCCTCCGCCGCTTCCTCCTCCCTTCTCGA
ACTGAGGGTGGCTCCAGCTGGCGGCCGACCCTTTATCATCATCATCTTTATAATCCATAGATCCTGGTAC
CTTGTCATCGTCGTCCTTGTAGTCCATGGTAAGCTTAAGTTTAAACGCTAGCCAGCTTGGGTCTCCCTAT
AGTGAGTCGTATTAATTTCGATAAGCCAGTAAGCAGTGGGTTCTCTAGTTAGCCAGAGAGCTCTGCTTAT
ATAGACCTCCCACCGTACACGCCTACCGCCCATTTGCGTCAATGGGGCGGAGTTGTTACGACATTTTGGA
AAGTCCCGTTGATTTTGGTGCCAAAACAAACTCCCATTGACGTCAATGGGGTGGAGACTTGGAAATCCCC
GTGAGTCAAACCGCTATCCACGCCCATTGATGTACTGCCAAAACCGCATCACCATGGTAATAGCGATGAC
TAATACGTAGATGTACTGCCAAGTAGGAAAGTCCCATAAGGTCATGTACTGGGCATAATGCCAGGCGGGC
CATTTACCGTCATTGACGTCAATAGGGGGCGTACTTGGCATATGATACACTTGATGTACTGCCAAGTGGG
CAGTTTAC
Features (pLannotate 1.2.2; 22 found; start..end, strand, type, name):
    369..421     +  misc_feature   bom (fragment): basis of mobility region from pBR322
    480..584     +  promoter       AmpR promoter: bla
    585..1445    +  CDS            AmpR: β-lactamase; bla; confers resistance to ampicillin, carbenicillin, and related antibiotics
   1616..2204    +  rep_origin     ori: high-copy-number ColE1/pMB1/pBR322/pUC origin of replication
   2387..2479    +  CDS            lacI (fragment): lac repressor; lacI; The lac repressor binds to the lac operator to inhibit transcription in E. coli. This inhibition can be relieved by adding lactose or isopropyl-β-D-thiogalactopyranoside (IPTG).
   2492..2513    +  protein_bind   CAP binding site: CAP binding activates transcription in the presence of cAMP. E. coli catabolite activator protein
   2528..2558    +  promoter       lac promoter: promoter for the E. coli lac operon
   2566..2582    +  protein_bind   lac operator: The lac repressor binds to the lac operator to inhibit transcription in E. coli. This inhibition can be relieved by adding lactose or isopropyl-β-D-thiogalactopyranoside (IPTG). lac repressor encoded by lacI
   2655..2776    -  polyA_signal   SV40 poly(A) signal: SV40 polyadenylation signal
   2771..2929    -  CDS            ble (fragment): BLE_KLEPN - Experimental evidence at protein level: Swiss-Prot protein existence level 1. Binding protein with a strong affinity to the bleomycin family of antibiotics. Binds to CL990; an antimitotic-antibiotic compound. From Klebsiella pneumoniae.
   2953..3744    -  CDS            neo: KKA2_KLEPN - Also known as kan, nptII. Experimental evidence at protein level: Swiss-Prot protein existence level 1. Resistance to kanamycin, neomycin, paromomycin, ribostamycin, butirosin and gentamicin B. From Klebsiella pneumoniae.
   3811..4140    -  promoter       SV40 promoter: SV40 enhancer and early promoter
   4154..4582    -  rep_origin     f1 ori (sequence partly withheld): f1 bacteriophage origin of replication; arrow indicates direction of (+) strand synthesis
   4603..4624    -  promoter       SV40 promoter (fragment): SV40 enhancer and early promoter
   4628..4852    -  polyA_signal   bGH poly(A) signal: bovine growth hormone polyadenylation signal
   4899..8687    -  CDS            Emsy: EMSY_MOUSE - Experimental evidence at protein level: Swiss-Prot protein existence level 1. Regulator which is able to repress transcription, possibly via its interaction with a multiprotein chromatin remodeling complex that modifies the chromatin (By similarity). Its interaction with BRCA2 suggests that it may play a central role in the DNA repair function of BRCA2 (By similarity). Mediates ligand-dependent transcriptional activation by nuclear hormone receptors (By similarity). From Mus musculus (Mouse).
   8719..8738    -  CDS            Strep-Tag II (fragment): peptide that binds Strep-Tactin®, an engineered form of streptavidin
   8853..8873    -  CDS            FLAG (fragment): FLAG® epitope tag, followed by an enterokinase cleavage site
   8918..8936    -  promoter       T7 promoter: promoter for bacteriophage T7 RNA polymerase
   8952..8985    -  LTR            5' LTR (truncated) (fragment): truncated 5' long terminal repeat (LTR) from HIV-1
   8981..9184    -  promoter       CMV promoter: human cytomegalovirus (CMV) immediate early promoter
   9185..214     -  enhancer       CMV enhancer (across the origin): human cytomegalovirus immediate early enhancer
