[The description below was written by a language model from this plasmid's Addgene catalogue record and pLannotate feature annotations shown in this document.]
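Description:
pcDNA3.1 2xFLAG-2xSTREP-Emsy (mouse) is a mammalian expression plasmid of about 9.35 kb, built on the pcDNA3.1 backbone for transient overexpression of mouse EMSY in cultured mammalian cells. In E. coli it is maintained at high copy through a ColE1/pUC-type origin and selected with ampicillin via the β-lactamase gene and its own promoter. An f1 phage origin is also present, along with small lac-region remnants (a lacI fragment, CAP site, lac promoter and operator) and a bom fragment, all of which appear to be backbone carry-over with no role in expression.

The payload is a single transcription unit driven by the human CMV immediate-early enhancer and promoter and terminated by the bovine growth hormone polyadenylation signal. A T7 promoter sits just downstream of CMV and can serve for in vitro transcription or as a sequencing priming site. The coding region begins with an N-terminal tandem tag, named as 2xFLAG-2xSTREP. The automated annotation picks up only one FLAG fragment and one Strep-Tag II fragment upstream of the gene, so the full tag arrangement is inferred from the name. The tag is followed by the mouse Emsy open reading frame. EMSY is a BRCA2-interacting transcriptional regulator linked to chromatin remodelling and DNA repair. The dual tag allows immunodetection and affinity purification, including sequential FLAG and Strep-Tactin pulldowns for interaction studies. A separate SV40 early promoter–neo–SV40 poly(A) cassette would permit G418 selection of stable lines, although the stated use is transient. The short HIV-1 LTR and ble fragment annotations are probably incidental sequence matches. The cloning sites are not recorded.

The associated work concerns EMSY's role in homologous recombination repair and interferon signalling in lung cancer.
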