Addgene plasmid #236419: pcDNA3.1 2xFLAG-2xSTREP-Emsy (mouse)
Purpose: transient overexpression of EMSY in mammalian cells
Depositing lab: Michele Pagano. Depositing organization: NYU Grossman School of Medicine. Publication: EMSY inhibits homologous recombination repair and the interferon response, promoting lung cancer immune evasion. Marzio A, Kurz E, Sahni JM, Di Feo G, Puccini J, Jiang S, Hirsch CA, Arbini AA, Wu WL, Pass HI, Bar-Sagi D, Papagiannakopoulos T, Pagano M. Cell. 2022 Jan 6;185(1):169-183.e19. doi: 10.1016/j.cell.2021.12.005. Epub 2021 Dec 27. PubMed 34963055.
Backbone
  Vector backbone: pcDNA3.1
  Vector type: Mammalian Expression
Growth in bacteria
  Bacterial resistance: Ampicillin, 100 μg/mL
  Growth temperature: 37°C
  Growth strain: DH5alpha
  Copy number: High Copy
Gene/Insert
  Gene/Insert name: EMSY
  Species: M. musculus (mouse)
  Entrez Gene: 2210018M11Rik (a.k.a. Emsy, AU019521, AU019557, MGC101920, 2310016L09Rik)
  Cloning method: Restriction Enzyme; 5′ cloning site Unknown (unknown if destroyed)
Terms and licenses: Academic/Nonprofit Terms; Industry Terms: Not Available to Industry
How to cite: pcDNA3.1 2xFLAG-2xSTREP-Emsy (mouse) was a gift from Michele Pagano (Addgene plasmid # 236419 ; http://n2t.net/addgene:236419 ; RRID:Addgene_236419)
